Addgene plasmid #61679: mEGFP-EF(N)-30nmSAH
Purpose: GFP-labeled SAH scaffold with EF Hand attachment site
Depositing lab: Kristen Verhey. Depositing organization: University of Michigan. Publication: A method for multiprotein assembly in cells reveals independent action of kinesins in complex. Norris SR, Soppina V, Dizaji AS, Schimert KI, Sept D, Cai D, Sivaramakrishnan S, Verhey KJ. J Cell Biol. 2014 Nov 10;207(3):393-406. doi: 10.1083/jcb.201407086. Epub 2014 Nov 3. PubMed 25365993.
Backbone
  Vector backbone: C1
  Backbone manufacturer: Clontech
  Backbone size w/o insert (bp): 4013
  Total vector size (bp): 5525
  Vector type: Mammalian Expression
Growth in bacteria
  Bacterial resistance: Kanamycin, 50 μg/mL
  Growth temperature: 37°C
  Growth strain: DH5alpha
  Copy number: High Copy
Gene/Insert
  Gene/Insert name: mEGFP-EF(N)-30nmSAH
  Insert size (bp): 1593
Terms and licenses: Academic/Nonprofit Terms; Industry Terms: Not Available to Industry
How to cite: mEGFP-EF(N)-30nmSAH was a gift from Kristen Verhey (Addgene plasmid # 61679 ; http://n2t.net/addgene:61679 ; RRID:Addgene_61679)
