[The description below was written by a language model from this plasmid's Addgene catalogue record and pLannotate feature annotations shown in this document.]
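Description:
mEGFP-EF(N)-30nmSAH is a 5.5 kb mammalian expression plasmid built on a Clontech C1-type backbone, in which the fluorescent protein sits at the N-terminus of the fusion. It is propagated in E. coli from a high-copy ColE1/pUC origin and selected with kanamycin. The same Tn5 NeoR/KanR gene is driven by a bacterial (bla) promoter and by the SV40 early promoter, with an HSV TK polyadenylation signal, so it can also provide G418 selection in mammalian cells. An f1 origin is present as well. The short ble, large T antigen and bGH poly(A) fragments in the annotation look like backbone remnants or chance matches rather than functional parts.

The payload is a single open reading frame of about 1.6 kb, expressed from the CMV immediate early enhancer and promoter and terminated by the SV40 poly(A) signal. It begins with monomeric EGFP, followed by a segment annotated as a fragment of porcine S100G, a small EF-hand calcium-binding protein. This presumably corresponds to the "EF(N)" element named in the record, which the purpose field describes as an EF hand attachment site. The roughly 600 bp between this fragment and the residual multiple cloning site carry no annotation. By position and by the construct name, this region should encode the "30nmSAH" scaffold (SAH usually denotes a single alpha helix), though the feature table does not identify it.

According to the record, the plasmid produces a GFP-labeled SAH scaffold bearing an EF hand attachment site. The associated publication describes a method for assembling multiple proteins in cells, applied to kinesin motors acting in a complex. The partner that docks on the EF hand site is not specified in the record.
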