Features (pLannotate 1.2.2; 15 found; start..end, strand, type, name):
     61..364     +  enhancer       CMV enhancer: human cytomegalovirus immediate early enhancer
    365..568     +  promoter       CMV promoter: human cytomegalovirus (CMV) immediate early promoter
    613..1329    +  CDS            mEGFP: mEGFP is a basic (constitutively fluorescent) green fluorescent protein published in 2002, derived from Aequorea victoria. It has moderate acid sensitivity.
   1351..1533    +  CDS            S100G (fragment): S100G_PIG - Also known as CALB3, S100D. Experimental evidence at protein level: Swiss-Prot protein existence level 1. From Sus scrofa (Pig).
   2146..2189    +  misc_feature   MCS (fragment): multiple cloning site
   2206..2290    +  CDS            large T antigen (fragment): large T antigen from SV40 (simian virus 40)
   2313..2434    +  polyA_signal   SV40 poly(A) signal: SV40 polyadenylation signal
   2468..2896    -  rep_origin     f1 ori (sequence partly withheld): f1 bacteriophage origin of replication; arrow indicates direction of (+) strand synthesis
   2923..3027    +  promoter       AmpR promoter: bla
   3029..3386    +  promoter       SV40 promoter: SV40 enhancer and early promoter
   3421..4215    +  CDS            NeoR/KanR: aminoglycoside phosphotransferase from Tn5; aph(3')-II (or nptII); confers resistance to neomycin, kanamycin, and G418 (Geneticin®)
   4236..4388    +  CDS            ble (fragment): BLE_KLEPN - Experimental evidence at protein level: Swiss-Prot protein existence level 1. Binding protein with a strong affinity to the bleomycin family of antibiotics. Binds to CL990; an antimitotic-antibiotic compound. From Klebsiella pneumoniae.
   4447..4494    +  polyA_signal   HSV TK poly(A) signal: herpes simplex virus thymidine kinase polyadenylation signal (Cole and Stacy, 1985)
   4585..4601    -  polyA_signal   bGH poly(A) signal (fragment): bovine growth hormone polyadenylation signal
   4823..5411    +  rep_origin     ori: high-copy-number ColE1/pMB1/pBR322/pUC origin of replication
>Addgene plasmid #61679 | mEGFP-EF(N)-30nmSAH | depositor full sequence | sequence record 100635 | Full plasmid sequence
TAGTTATTAATAGTAATCAATTACGGGGTCATTAGTTCATAGCCCATATATGGAGTTCCGCGTTACATAA
CTTACGGTAAATGGCCCGCCTGGCTGACCGCCCAACGACCCCCGCCCATTGACGTCAATAATGACGTATG
TTCCCATAGTAACGCCAATAGGGACTTTCCATTGACGTCAATGGGTGGAGTATTTACGGTAAACTGCCCA
CTTGGCAGTACATCAAGTGTATCATATGCCAAGTACGCCCCCTATTGACGTCAATGACGGTAAATGGCCC
GCCTGGCATTATGCCCAGTACATGACCTTATGGGACTTTCCTACTTGGCAGTACATCTACGTATTAGTCA
TCGCTATTACCATGGTGATGCGGTTTTGGCAGTACATCAATGGGCGTGGATAGCGGTTTGACTCACGGGG
ATTTCCAAGTCTCCACCCCATTGACGTCAATGGGAGTTTGTTTTGGCACCAAAATCAACGGGACTTTCCA
AAATGTCGTAACAACTCCGCCCCATTGACGCAAATGGGCGGTAGGCGTGTACGGTGGGAGGTCTATATAA
GCAGAGCTGGTTTAGTGAACCGTCAGATCCGCTAGCGCTACCGGTCGCCACCATGGTGAGCAAGGGCGAG
GAGCTGTTCACCGGGGTGGTGCCCATCCTGGTCGAGCTGGACGGCGACGTAAACGGCCACAAGTTCAGCG
TGTCCGGCGAGGGCGAGGGCGATGCCACCTACGGCAAGCTGACCCTGAAGTTCATCTGCACCACCGGCAA
GCTGCCCGTGCCCTGGCCCACCCTCGTGACCACCCTGACCTACGGCGTGCAGTGCTTCAGCCGCTACCCC
GACCACATGAAGCAGCACGACTTCTTCAAGTCCGCCATGCCCGAAGGCTACGTCCAGGAGCGCACCATCT
TCTTCAAGGACGACGGCAACTACAAGACCCGCGCCGAGGTGAAGTTCGAGGGCGACACCCTGGTGAACCG
CATCGAGCTGAAGGGCATCGACTTCAAGGAGGACGGCAACATCCTGGGGCACAAGCTGGAGTACAACTAC
AACAGCCACAACGTCTATATCATGGCCGACAAGCAGAAGAACGGCATCAAGGTGAACTTCAAGATCCGCC
ACAACATCGAGGACGGCAGCGTGCAGCTCGCCGACCACTACCAGCAGAACACCCCCATCGGCGACGGCCC
CGTGCTGCTGCCCGACAACCACTACCTGAGCACCCAGTCCAAGCTGAGCAAAGACCCCAACGAGAAGCGC
GATCACATGGTCCTGCTGGAGTTCGTGACCGCCGCCGGGATCACTCTCGGCATGGACGAGCTGTACAAGT
CCGGAAGCGGTGGATCAGGCGCTAGCATGAAATCCCCGGAAGAACTCAAAGGAATCTTTGAAAAGTACGC
CGCGAAGGAGGGGGACCCCAACCAATTGTCGAAGGAGGAGCTTAAACTGTTGCTTCAGACGGAGTTCCCT
TCGCTGCTCAAGGGGATGGGTTCGGGGCTCGAGAGGGATCTGGGAAGCGGAGGAAGCGGAGAAGAGGAAG
AAAAGAAACAAAAAGAAGAACAAGAAAGACTTGCAAAAGAAGAGGCAGAGAGAAAACAAAAAGAAGAACA
AGAAAGACTTGCAAAAGAAGAGGCAGAGAGAAAACAAAAGGAGGAAGAAGAGAGAAAACAAAAGGAAGAA
GAAGAGAGAAAACAAAAGGAGGAAGAAGAAAGAAAATTAAAGGAGGAACAAGAAAGAAAAGCTGCAGAAG
AAAAGAAAGCTAAAGAAGAAGCTGAGAGAAAGGCTAAAGAAGAACAAGAAAGGAAAGCTGAAGAAGAGAG
AAAGAAGAAAGAAGAGGAAGAAAGACTTGAAAGAGAAAGAAAAGAGAGAGAAGAACAAGAAAAGAAAGCC
AAAGAAGAGGCAGAGAGAATTGCAAAGTTAGAGGCTGAAAAGAAGGCAGAAGAAGAAAGAAAAGCCAAAG
AAGAAGAAGAGAGAAAAGCCAAAGAAGAAGAGGAAAGAAAGAAGAAAGAGGAGCAAGAAAGACTTGCAAA
AGAAAAGGAAGAAGCAGAAAGAAAAGCTGCAGAGGAAAAGAAAGCTAAAGAAGAACAAGAAAGAAAAGAA
AAGGAAGAAGCAGAAAGAAAACAAAGAGGAAGCGGAGGAAGCGGAAAGCTTCGAATTCTGCAGTCGACGG
TACCGCGGGCCCGGGATCCACCGGATCTAGATAACTGATCATAATCAGCCATACCACATTTGTAGAGGTT
TTACTTGCTTTAAAAAACCTCCCACACCTCCCCCTGAACCTGAAACATAAAATGAATGCAATTGTTGTTG
TTAACTTGTTTATTGCAGCTTATAATGGTTACAAATAAAGCAATAGCATCACAAATTTCACAAATAAAGC
ATTTTTTTCACTGCATTCTAGTTGTGGTTTGTCCAAACTCATCAATGTATCTTAAGGCGTAAATTGTAAG
CGTTAATATTTTGTTAAAATTCGCGTTAAATTTTTGTTAAATCAGCTCATTTTTTAACCAATAGGCCGAA
ATCGGCAAAATCCCTTATAAATCAAAAGAATAGACCGAGATAGGGT
[37 nt withheld, positions 2567-2603]
AAAGAACGTGGACTCCAACGTCAAAGG
[49 nt withheld, positions 2631-2679]
T
[91 nt withheld, positions 2681-2771]
G
[124 nt withheld, positions 2773-2896]
CAGGTGGCACTTTTCGGGGAAATGTGCGCGGAACCCCTATTTGTTTATTTTTCTAAATACATTCAAATAT
GTATCCGCTCATGAGACAATAACCCTGATAAATGCTTCAATAATATTGAAAAAGGAAGAGTCCTGAGGCG
GAAAGAACCAGCTGTGGAATGTGTGTCAGTTAGGGTGTGGAAAGTCCCCAGGCTCCCCAGCAGGCAGAAG
TATGCAAAGCATGCATCTCAATTAGTCAGCAACCAGGTGTGGAAAGTCCCCAGGCTCCCCAGCAGGCAGA
AGTATGCAAAGCATGCATCTCAATTAGTCAGCAACCATAGTCCCGCCCCTAACTCCGCCCATCCCGCCCC
TAACTCCGCCCAGTTCCGCCCATTCTCCGCCCCATGGCTGACTAATTTTTTTTATTTATGCAGAGGCCGA
GGCCGCCTCGGCCTCTGAGCTATTCCAGAAGTAGTGAGGAGGCTTTTTTGGAGGCCTAGGCTTTTGCAAA
GATCGATCAAGAGACAGGATGAGGATCGTTTCGCATGATTGAACAAGATGGATTGCACGCAGGTTCTCCG
GCCGCTTGGGTGGAGAGGCTATTCGGCTATGACTGGGCACAACAGACAATCGGCTGCTCTGATGCCGCCG
TGTTCCGGCTGTCAGCGCAGGGGCGCCCGGTTCTTTTTGTCAAGACCGACCTGTCCGGTGCCCTGAATGA
ACTGCAAGACGAGGCAGCGCGGCTATCGTGGCTGGCCACGACGGGCGTTCCTTGCGCAGCTGTGCTCGAC
GTTGTCACTGAAGCGGGAAGGGACTGGCTGCTATTGGGCGAAGTGCCGGGGCAGGATCTCCTGTCATCTC
ACCTTGCTCCTGCCGAGAAAGTATCCATCATGGCTGATGCAATGCGGCGGCTGCATACGCTTGATCCGGC
TACCTGCCCATTCGACCACCAAGCGAAACATCGCATCGAGCGAGCACGTACTCGGATGGAAGCCGGTCTT
GTCGATCAGGATGATCTGGACGAAGAGCATCAGGGGCTCGCGCCAGCCGAACTGTTCGCCAGGCTCAAGG
CGAGCATGCCCGACGGCGAGGATCTCGTCGTGACCCATGGCGATGCCTGCTTGCCGAATATCATGGTGGA
AAATGGCCGCTTTTCTGGATTCATCGACTGTGGCCGGCTGGGTGTGGCGGACCGCTATCAGGACATAGCG
TTGGCTACCCGTGATATTGCTGAAGAGCTTGGCGGCGAATGGGCTGACCGCTTCCTCGTGCTTTACGGTA
TCGCCGCTCCCGATTCGCAGCGCATCGCCTTCTATCGCCTTCTTGACGAGTTCTTCTGAGCGGGACTCTG
GGGTTCGAAATGACCGACCAAGCGACGCCCAACCTGCCATCACGAGATTTCGATTCCACCGCCGCCTTCT
ATGAAAGGTTGGGCTTCGGAATCGTTTTCCGGGACGCCGGCTGGATGATCCTCCAGCGCGGGGATCTCAT
GCTGGAGTTCTTCGCCCACCCTAGGGGGAGGCTAACTGAAACACGGAAGGAGACAATACCGGAAGGAACC
CGCGCTATGACGGCAATAAAAAGACAGAATAAAACGCACGGTGTTGGGTCGTTTGTTCATAAACGCGGGG
TTCGGTCCCAGGGCTGGCACTCTGTCGATACCCCACCGAGACCCCATTGGGGCCAATACGCCCGCGTTTC
TTCCTTTTCCCCACCCCACCCCCCAAGTTCGGGTGAAGGCCCAGGGCTCGCAGCCAACGTCGGGGCGGCA
GGCCCTGCCATAGCCTCAGGTTACTCATATATACTTTAGATTGATTTAAAACTTCATTTTTAATTTAAAA
GGATCTAGGTGAAGATCCTTTTTGATAATCTCATGACCAAAATCCCTTAACGTGAGTTTTCGTTCCACTG
AGCGTCAGACCCCGTAGAAAAGATCAAAGGATCTTCTTGAGATCCTTTTTTTCTGCGCGTAATCTGCTGC
TTGCAAACAAAAAAACCACCGCTACCAGCGGTGGTTTGTTTGCCGGATCAAGAGCTACCAACTCTTTTTC
CGAAGGTAACTGGCTTCAGCAGAGCGCAGATACCAAATACTGTCCTTCTAGTGTAGCCGTAGTTAGGCCA
CCACTTCAAGAACTCTGTAGCACCGCCTACATACCTCGCTCTGCTAATCCTGTTACCAGTGGCTGCTGCC
AGTGGCGATAAGTCGTGTCTTACCGGGTTGGACTCAAGACGATAGTTACCGGATAAGGCGCAGCGGTCGG
GCTGAACGGGGGGTTCGTGCACACAGCCCAGCTTGGAGCGAACGACCTACACCGAACTGAGATACCTACA
GCGTGAGCTATGAGAAAGCGCCACGCTTCCCGAAGGGAGAAAGGCGGACAGGTATCCGGTAAGCGGCAGG
GTCGGAACAGGAGAGCGCACGAGGGAGCTTCCAGGGGGAAACGCCTGGTATCTTTATAGTCCTGTCGGGT
TTCGCCACCTCTGACTTGAGCGTCGATTTTTGTGATGCTCGTCAGGGGGGCGGAGCCTATGGAAAAACGC
CAGCAACGCGGCCTTTTTACGGTTCCTGGCCTTTTGCTGGCCTTTTGCTCACATGTTCTTTCCTGCGTTA
TCCCCTGATTCTGTGGATAACCGTATTACCGCCATGCAT
