>Addgene plasmid #61679 | mEGFP-EF(N)-30nmSAH | addgene partial sequence | sequence record 103031 | CMV-F 5'-CGCAAATGGGCGGTAGGCGTG-3'
AGTGAACCGTCAGATCCGCTAGCGCTACCGGTCGCCACCATGGTGAGCAAGGGCGAGGAGCTGTTCACCG
GGGTGGTGCCCATCCTGGTCGAGCTGGACGGCGACGTAAACGGCCACAAGTTCAGCGTGTCCGGCGAGGG
CGAGGGCGATGCCACCTACGGCAAGCTGACCCTGAAGTTCATCTGCACCACCGGCAAGCTGCCCGTGCCC
TGGCCCACCCTCGTGACCACCCTGACCTACGGCGTGCAGTGCTTCAGCCGCTACCCCGACCACATGAAGC
AGCACGACTTCTTCAAGTCCGCCATGCCCGAAGGCTACGTCCAGGAGCGCACCATCTTCTTCAAGGACGA
CGGCAACTACAAGACCCGCGCCGAGGTGAAGTTCGAGGGCGACACCCTGGTGAACCGCATCGAGCTGAAG
GGCATCGACTTCAAGGAGGACGGCAACATCCTGGGGCACAAGCTGGAGTACAACTACAACAGCCACAACG
TCTATATCATGGCCGACAAGCAGAAGAACGGCATCAAGGTGAACTTCAAGATCCGCCACAACATCGAGGA
CGGCAGCGTGCAGCTCGCCGACCACTACCAGCAGAACACCCCCATCGGCGACGGCCCCGTGCTGCTGCCC
GACAACCACTACCTGAGCACCCAGTCCAAGCTGAGCAAAGACCCCAACGAGAAGCGCGATCACATGGTCC
TGCTGGAGTTCGTGACCGCCGCCGGGATCACTCTCGGCATGGACGAGCTGTACAAGTCCGGAAGCGGTGG
ATCAGGCGCTAGCATG
