>Addgene plasmid #61679 | mEGFP-EF(N)-30nmSAH | addgene partial sequence | sequence record 103032 | SV40pA-R 5'-GAAATTTGTGATGCTATTGC-3'
GTTAACAACAACAATTGCATTCATTTTATGTTTCAGGTTCAGGGGGAGGTGTGGGAGGTTTTTTAAAGCA
AGTAAAACCTCTACAAATGTGGTATGGCTGATTATGATCAGTTATCTAGATCCGGTGGATCCCGGGCCCG
CGGTACCGTCGACTGCAGAATTCGAAGCTTTCCGCTTCCTCCGCTTCCTCTTTGTTTTCTTTCTGCTTCT
TCCTTTTCTTTTCTTTCTTGTTCTTCTTTAGCTTTCTTTTCCTCTGCAGCTTTTCTTTCTGCTTCTTCCT
TTTCTTTTGCAAGTCTTTCTTGCTCCTCTTTCTTCTTTCTTTCCTCTTCTTCTTTGGCTTTTCTCTCTTC
TTCTTCTTTGGCTTTTCTTTCTTCTTCTGCCTTCTTTTCAGCCTCTAACTTTGCAATTCTCTCTGCCTCT
TCTTTGGCTTTCTTTTCTTGTTCTTCTCTCTCTTTTCTTTCTCTTTCAAGTCTTTCTTCCTCTTCTTTCT
TCTTTCTCTCTTCTTCAGCTTTCCTTTCTTGTTCTTCTTTAGCCTTTCTCTCAGCTTCTTCTTTAGCTTT
CTTTTCCTCTGCAGCTTTTCTTTCTTGTTCCTCCTTTAATTTTCTTTCTTCTTCCTCCTTTTGTTTTCTC
TCTTCTTCTTCCTTTTGTTTTCTCTCTTCTTCCTCCTTTTGTTTTCTCTCTGCCTCTTCTTTTGCAAGTC
TTTCTTGTTCTTCTTTTTGTTTTCTCTCTGCCTCTTCTTTTGCAAGTCTTTCTTGTTCTTCTTTTTGTTT
CTTTTCTTCCTCTTCTCCGCTTCCTCCGCTTCCCAGATCCCTCTCGAG
