>Addgene plasmid #61679 | mEGFP-EF(N)-30nmSAH | addgene partial sequence | sequence record 104351 | EGFP-C 5'-CATGGTCCTGCTGGAGTTCGTG-3'
GTCCGGAAGCGGTGGATCAGGCGCTAGCATGAAATCCCCGGAAGAACTCAAAGGAATCTTTGAAAAGTAC
GCCGCGAAGGAGGGGGACCCCAACCAATTGTCGAAGGAGGAGCTTAAACTGTTGCTTCAGACGGAGTTCC
CTTCGCTGCTCAAGGGGATGGGTTCGGGGCTCGAGAGGGATCTGGGAAGCGGAGGAAGCGGAGAAGAGGA
AGAAAAGAAACAAAAAGAAGAACAAGAAAGACTTGCAAAAGAAGAGGCAGAGAGAAAACAAAAAGAAGAA
CAAGAAAGACTTGCAAAAGAAGAGGCAGAGAGAAAACAAAAGGAGGAAGAAGAGAGAAAACAAAAGGAAG
AAGAAGAGAGAAAACAAAAGGAGGAAGAAGAAAGAAAATTAAAGGAGGAACAAGAAAGAAAAGCTGCAGA
GGAAAAGAAAGCTAAAGAAGAAGCTGAGAGAAAGGCTAAAGAAGAACAAGAAAGGAAAGCTGAAGAAGAG
AGAAAGAAGAAAGAAGAGGAAGAAAGACTTGAAAGAGAAAGAAAAGAGAGAGAAGAACAAGAAAAGAAAG
CCAAAGAAGAGGCAGAGAGAATTGCAAAGTTAGAGGCTGAAAAGAAGGCAGAAGAAGAAAGAAAAGCCAA
AGAAGAAGAAGAGAGAAAAGCCAAAGAAGAAGAGG
